>Addgene plasmid #173172 | pKD280.7 | addgene full sequence | sequence record 342168 | Addgene NGS Result
CCGTTCGTAAGCCATTTCCGCTCGCCGCAGTCGAACGACCGAGCGTAGCGAGTCAGTGAGCGAGGAAGCG
GAATATATCCCCTAGGCGTTCGGCTGCGGCGAGCGGTATCAGCTCACTCAAAGGCGGTAATACGTAAATC
ACTGCATAATTCGTGTCGCTCAAGGCGCACTCCCGTTCTGGATAATGTTTTTTGCGCCGACATCATAGCG
GTTCTGGCAAATATTCTGAAATGAGCTGTTTACGGCTAGCTCAGCCCTAGGTATTATGCTAGCAAAAATT
AAGTTCTATATTACAGCTTATAGTAGAATGACACAGAATTATGAACACTACCTTTTTCTATTTGTTATCA
TCACTGGCCTGATAATGGGAGTTATTAGTTATTTTGGCTTTCGAGCGCTGACACAAGAAAGCACCCTGAA
TGAATACCAAACTCAACAATTGGCTAAAAGCCACGTAGCTCAAACTCAATCATTTATTCTGCAACAGCTG
AATCAAAAACAGGTTAGATTAGATGCCATGCTAGCCTATCTGTCTCTAGATAAAAATGCGCTACATACCT
TGATATCCCAAGACAGCGATATCGAGAACATCTTTGTTCTGCAAAAAAATAAGCTCGCTTTTCCTGATAT
ATCTCAACCTTTAAGTTTGAAAGATCAAACGCTGGCTGAACTGATTATGCCAATAAGCCATGACCCTACA
TTGTTAATGGCTAAACAACCCACATCTGAAGATAAAAGCCCTAACTCTGGCTGGTTAGTCTTACAAGACA
ATAACTATCCAGCACTTATTTACTGGCGTAAAACCGATGAAGATACGGTAGGTATAAAACTCTCTTACGT
TAAATTTTTAGCTGATGTTATCTCTGCTCTCGATACAAATTTTACACCTGATGGTATAAAAATTTCCGAT
AACGGCCAGGTACTTTACCAACTGTCCCCAGAGCCTATCGGTAATAATCAAACGCCTTCTTATAGCCAGA
ATTTACCTTTTCCGCTACACGGTTGGCAGATTGACTATTATACCGCACCTGTGAAAGGGCAATCTCTTTA
CTATCTAGGCACCATATTAATTGTCACCATTATTTTGGCCGTTGGCTTTATGGCATTTATGCTATATCGC
GAGTTTAATCGCGCAACCAGATTAGCAAGCCAACAGGTTAGTTTTGTCGGACAGGTTTCTCACGAACTTA
AAACGCCACTGACGAATATCACGCTTTATGCTGAAATGCTTAACGAAATGGAAGCAGAGGAAAACGACCA
GAGAGCCCATTATCTTGGAGTCATTATCAGTGAAAGCCAACGCCTATCTCGCCTGATTCAAAACGTGTTG
ACCTTCACCAAACTGCCACAAATTTGCATTCGCCAAGTCGATATTAATCAATTAATGAATCAAATTTATA
CTGCGTTCAAACCCGTATTTGAAGCCAAAGAAATCCATCTCAACCTCAATATTAATGGGCAATTATCAAC
GAAAACAGACGTTGATCTGGTAACCCAGATTATCAGTAACCTACTCAGTAATGCCGAAAAATATGCTGCA
ACAGGTAAGCAGGTTGACCTTAATGTCGAACAAGATAACGACAATATTTTTATACATATCCGAGACTACG
GTAACGGCATAACGGCTAAAGAGTTAAAACAAATATTCCAGCCGTTTTATCGGGTTAGATCATCGATTAC
CGAAGGAGTGAGCGGAACAGGTATCGGACTCACCATTGCCCGCCAGTTAGCTGAAACGCTGAGCGGTGAG
ATTAACGCAATCAACAATGAGCCCGGAATGACGTTTACGCTAAGACTTCCAAAACGCTAATAATCTAGAC
CAGGCATCAAATAAAACGAAAGGCTCAGTCGAAAGACTGGGCCTTTCGTTTTATCTGTTGTTTGTCGGTG
AACGCTCTCTACTAGAGTCACACTGGCTCACCTTCGGGTGGGCCTTTCTGCGTTTATAGGTACCCGGGGA
TCCTCTAGAGTCGACCTGCAGGCATGCAAGCTTAGCAAGCGAACCGGAATTGCCAGCTGGGGCGCCCTCT
GGTAAGGTTGGGAAGCCCTGCAAAGTAAACTGGATGGCTTTCTTGCCGCCAAGGATCTGATGGCGCAGGG
GATCAAGATCTGATCAAGAGACAGGATGAGGATCGTTTCGTATGAGGGAAGCGGTGATCGCCGAAGTATC
GACTCAACTATCAGAGGTAGTTGGCGTCATCGAGCGCCATCTCGAACCGACGTTGCTGGCCGTACATTTG
TACGGCTCCGCAGTGGATGGCGGCCTGAAGCCACACAGTGATATTGATTTGCTGGTTACGGTGACCGTAA
GGCTTGATGAAACAACGCGGCGAGCTTTGATCAACGACCTTTTGGAAACTTCGGCTTCCCCTGGAGAGAG
CGAGATTCTCCGCGCTGTAGAAGTCACCATTGTTGTGCACGACGACATCATTCCGTGGCGTTATCCAGCT
AAGCGCGAACTGCAATTTGGAGAATGGCAGCGCAATGACATTCTTGCAGGTATCTTCGAGCCAGCCACGA
TCGACATTGATCTGGCTATCTTGCTGACAAAAGCAAGAGAACATAGCGTTGCCTTGGTAGGTCCAGCGGC
GGAGGAACTCTTTGATCCGGTTCCTGAACAGGATCTATTTGAGGCGCTAAATGAAACCTTAACGCTATGG
AACTCGCCGCCCGACTGGGCTGGCGATGAGCGAAATGTAGTGCTTACGTTGTCCCGCATTTGGTACAGCG
CAGTAACCGGCAAAATCGCGCCGAAGGATGTCGCTGCCGACTGGGCAATGGAGCGCCTGCCGGCCCAGTA
TCAGCCCGTCATACTTGAAGCTAGACAGGCTTATCTTGGACAAGAAGAAGATCGCTTGGCCTCGCGCGCA
GATCAGTTGGAAGAATTTGTCCACTACGTGAAAGGCGAGATCACCAAGGTAGTCGGCAAATAAGAGCTCG
CTTGGACTCCTGTTGATAGATCCAGTAATGACCTCAGAACTCCATCTGGATTTGTTCAGAACGCTCGGTT
GCCGCCGGGCGTTTTTTATTGGTGAGAATCCAAGCACTAGTAACAACTTATATCGTATGGGGCTGACTTC
AGGTGCTACATTTGAAGAGATAAATTGCACTGAAATCTAGTAATATTTTATCTGATTAATAAGATGATCT
TCTTGAGATCGTTTTGGTCTGCGCGTAATCTCTTGCTCTGAAAACGAAAAAACCGCCTTGCAGGGCGGTT
TTTCGAAGGTTCTCTGAGCTACCAACTCTTTGAACCGAGGTAACTGGCTTGGAGGAGCGCAGTCACCAAA
ACTTGTCCTTTCAGTTTAGCCTTAACCGGCGCATGACTTCAAGACTAACTCCTCTAAATCAATTACCAGT
GGCTGCTGCCAGTGGTGCTTTTGCATGTCTTTCCGGGTTGGACTCAAGACGATAGTTACCGGATAAGGCG
CAGCGGTCGGACTGAACGGGGGGTTCGTGCATACAGTCCAGCTTGGAGCGAACTGCCTACCCGGAACTGA
GTGTCAGGCGTGGAATGAGACAAACGCGGCCATAACAGCGGAATGACACCGGTAAACCGAAAGGCAGGAA
CAGGAGAGCGCACGAGGGAGCCGCCAGGGGGAAACGCCTGGTATCTTTATAGTCCTGTCGGGTTTCGCCA
CCACTGATTTGAGCGTCAGATTTCGTGATGCTTGTCAGGGGGGCGGAGCCTATGGAAAAACGGCTTTGCC
GCGGCCCTCTCACTTCCCTGTTAAGTATCTTCCTGGCATCTTCCGGGAAATCTCCGCC
Features (pLannotate 1.2.2; 8 found; start..end, strand, type, name):
     18..73      +  rep_origin     RSF ori (fragment): Plasmids containing the RSF 1030 origin of replication can be propagated in E. coli cells that contain additional plasmids with compatible origins.
   1828..1899    +  terminator     rrnB T1 terminator: transcription terminator T1 from the E. coli rrnB gene
   1915..1942    +  terminator     T7Te terminator: phage T7 early transcription terminator
   1949..1993    +  misc_feature   MCS (fragment): pUC18/19 multiple cloning site
   1994..2110    +  CDS            tnpA (fragment): TN5P_ECOLX - Also known as tnp. Experimental evidence at protein level: Swiss-Prot protein existence level 1. Mediates transposition of transposon Tn5 by a 'cut and paste' mechanism. First, the monomeric transposase binds the 19 bp inverted DNA repeats flanking the transposon. Then, dimerization of the DNA- bound transposase creates a synaptic DNA complex. After nicking of the first DNA strand, excision of the transposon proceeds through a series of intermediates. The transposase then mediates the insertion of the transposon at a new site by strand transfer. The activity of the wild- type tran
   2142..2933    +  CDS            SmR: aminoglycoside adenylyltransferase (Murphy, 1985); aadA; confers resistance to spectinomycin and streptomycin
   2945..3039    +  terminator     lambda t0 terminator: transcription terminator from phage lambda
   3153..3698    +  rep_origin     p15A ori: Plasmids containing the medium-copy-number p15A origin of replication can be propagated in E. coli cells that contain a second plasmid with the ColE1 origin.
