[The description below was written by a language model from this plasmid's Addgene catalogue record and pLannotate feature annotations shown in this document.]
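Description:
pKD280.7 is a small bacterial expression plasmid (about 3.8 kb) built on a p15A backbone and propagated in E. coli. Replication relies on the p15A origin, a low-to-medium copy replicon that is compatible with ColE1-type plasmids, so the construct can be maintained alongside a second plasmid in the same cell. Selection is by spectinomycin, conferred by the aadA aminoglycoside adenylyltransferase gene (SmR), which also gives streptomycin resistance and is followed by a lambda t0 terminator. The annotation also picks up short fragments resembling an RSF origin, a pUC-type multiple cloning site and a piece of the Tn5 transposase coding region. These are partial matches, most likely leftovers from vector assembly rather than functional elements.

The payload is SO_4387, a gene from Shewanella oneidensis, which the catalogue states is expressed from J23107, a member of the Anderson collection of synthetic constitutive E. coli promoters. Neither the promoter nor the SO_4387 coding sequence was recognised by the automated feature annotation. They presumably occupy the unannotated stretch of roughly 1.7 kb that lies upstream of the tandem rrnB T1 and T7Te terminators, which would end the transcript and insulate the downstream resistance cassette.

The record gives the purpose only as expression of SO_4387 and does not describe the protein's function or any tags. The associated publication concerns responses to mucosal acidosis in intestinal tissue, but the specific role of this plasmid in that work is not stated. The compatible origin and constitutive expression design are consistent with use as one component of a multi-plasmid bacterial system, though this is not confirmed.
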