Addgene plasmid #173172: pKD280.7
Purpose: Expresses SO_4387
Depositing lab: Jeffrey Tabor. Depositing organization: Rice University. Publication: Mucosal acidosis elicits a unique molecular signature in epithelia and intestinal tissue mediated by GPR31-induced CREB phosphorylation. Cartwright IM, Dowdell AS, Lanis JM, Brink KR, Mu A, Kostelecky RE, Schaefer REM, Welch N, Onyiah JC, Hall CHT, Gerich ME, Tabor JJ, Colgan SP. Proc Natl Acad Sci U S A. 2021 May 18;118(20). pii: 2023871118. doi: 10.1073/pnas.2023871118. PubMed 33972436.
Backbone
  Vector backbone: p15A
  Vector type: Bacterial Expression
Growth in bacteria
  Bacterial resistance: Spectinomycin, 50 μg/mL
  Growth temperature: 37°C
  Growth strain: DH5alpha
  Copy number: Low Copy
Gene/Insert
  Gene/Insert name: SO_4387
  Species: Shewanella oneidensis
  Promoter: J23107
  Cloning method: Unknown
  Sequencing primers: 5′ CGGTATCAGCTCACTCAAAGG; 3′ GCCTGCAGGTCGACTCTAG
Terms and licenses: Academic/Nonprofit Terms; Industry Terms: Not Available to Industry
How to cite: pKD280.7 was a gift from Jeffrey Tabor (Addgene plasmid # 173172 ; http://n2t.net/addgene:173172 ; RRID:Addgene_173172)
